Addgene plasmid #246125: pCDNA-4TO-GAL4-DD-PHF13∆NTD
Purpose: Expression of human PHF13 with N terminal deletion and N terminal tet operator in mammalian cells
Depositing lab: Sarah Kinkley. Depositing organization: Max Planck Institute for Molecular Genetics. Publication: Differential oligomerization regulates PHF13 chromatin affinity and function. Rossi F, Magalhaes AP, Buschow R, Schubert T, Glaser L, Fontana A, Mai J, Staege H, Grimme A, Will H, Schriener S, Hnisz D, Vingron M, Chiariello AM, Kinkley S. Nucleic Acids Res. 2025 Jun 20;53(12):gkaf572. doi: 10.1093/nar/gkaf572. PubMed 40598901.
Backbone
  Vector backbone: pcDNA 4/TO
  Vector type: Mammalian Expression
Growth in bacteria
  Bacterial resistance: Ampicillin, 100 μg/mL
  Growth temperature: 37°C
  Growth strain: DH5alpha
  Copy number: High Copy
Gene/Insert
  Gene/Insert name: PHF13∆NTD
  Species: H. sapiens (human)
  Insert size (bp): 753
  Mutation: del NTD (del aa 21-70), K20E
  Entrez Gene: PHF13 (a.k.a. PHF5, SPOC1)
  Cloning method: Restriction Enzyme; 5′ cloning site Unspecified (unknown if destroyed)
  Sequencing primers: 5′ CGCAAATGGGCGGTAGGCGTG; 3′ GGCAACTAGAAGGCACAGTC
Terms and licenses: Academic/Nonprofit Terms; Industry Terms: Not Available to Industry
How to cite: pCDNA-4TO-GAL4-DD-PHF13∆NTD was a gift from Sarah Kinkley (Addgene plasmid # 246125 ; http://n2t.net/addgene:246125 ; RRID:Addgene_246125)
