[The description below was written by a language model from this plasmid's Addgene catalogue record and pLannotate feature annotations shown in this document.]
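Description:
pCDNA-4TO-GAL4-DD-PHF13∆NTD is a mammalian expression plasmid built on the pcDNA 4/TO backbone, designed to produce an N-terminally deleted form of human PHF13 (also known as SPOC1 or PHF5) fused to a portion of yeast GAL4. It is propagated in E. coli as a high-copy plasmid through a ColE1/pUC-type origin with ampicillin selection (AmpR under its own bla promoter), and it also carries an f1 origin. For selection in mammalian cells the backbone supplies a BleoR (Sh ble) cassette conferring Zeocin resistance. This cassette is driven by the SV40 early promoter, with an EM7 promoter for bacterial expression, and is terminated by an SV40 poly(A) signal.

The expression cassette uses the CMV immediate early enhancer and promoter, followed directly by two short tet operator matches. These are annotated as PLtetO-1 and TRE3GV fragments, but they correspond to the TetO2 arrangement typical of this backbone. In cells expressing the Tet repressor, transcription is held off until tetracycline or doxycycline is added, while in cells without the repressor expression is constitutive.

Downstream lies a truncated GAL4 DNA-binding-domain segment. The "DD" in the plasmid name probably refers to the GAL4 dimerization region, although the record does not define it. This segment is followed by the roughly 750 bp PHF13 coding sequence, which lacks residues 21–70 and carries a K20E substitution, and the cassette ends with the bGH poly(A) signal.

The associated study concerns how oligomerization governs PHF13 chromatin affinity and function. This suggests the construct tests whether a heterologous GAL4 module affects the behaviour of the NTD-deleted protein, but the record does not state that rationale explicitly.
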