Features (pLannotate 1.2.2; 23 found; start..end, strand, type, name):
     28..80      -  misc_feature   bom (fragment): basis of mobility region from pBR322
    235..614     +  enhancer       CMV enhancer: human cytomegalovirus immediate early enhancer
    615..818     +  promoter       CMV promoter: human cytomegalovirus (CMV) immediate early promoter
    820..839     +  promoter       PLtetO-1 promoter (fragment): modified phage lambda PL promoter with tet operator sites (Lutz and Bujard, 1997)
    841..860     +  promoter       PLtetO-1 promoter (fragment): modified phage lambda PL promoter with tet operator sites (Lutz and Bujard, 1997)
    868..901     +  promoter       TRE3GV promoter (fragment): 3rd-generation Tet-responsive promoter that can be activated by binding of Tet-On® 3G, optimized for retroviral and lentiviral vectors
    991..1286    +  CDS            GAL4 DNA binding domain (fragment): DNA binding domain of the GAL4 transcriptional activator; Saccharomyces cerevisiae GAL4 (truncated)
   1305..2054    +  CDS            PHF13 (fragment): PHF13_HUMAN - Experimental evidence at protein level: Swiss-Prot protein existence level 1. Modulates chromatin structure. Required for normal chromosome condensation during the early stages of mitosis. Required for normal chromosome separation during mitosis. From Homo sapiens (Human).
   2169..2393    +  polyA_signal   bGH poly(A) signal: bovine growth hormone polyadenylation signal
   2397..2418    +  promoter       SV40 promoter (fragment): SV40 enhancer and early promoter
   2439..2867    +  rep_origin     f1 ori (sequence partly withheld): f1 bacteriophage origin of replication; arrow indicates direction of (+) strand synthesis
   2881..3210    +  promoter       SV40 promoter: SV40 enhancer and early promoter
   3258..3305    +  promoter       EM7 promoter: synthetic bacterial promoter&nbsp
   3324..3698    +  CDS            BleoR: antibiotic-binding protein; Sh ble from Streptoalloteichus hindustanus; confers resistance to bleomycin, phleomycin, and Zeocin™
   3708..3833    +  CDS            ble (fragment): BLE_KLEPN - Experimental evidence at protein level: Swiss-Prot protein existence level 1. Binding protein with a strong affinity to the bleomycin family of antibiotics. Binds to CL990; an antimitotic-antibiotic compound. From Klebsiella pneumoniae.
   3828..3949    +  polyA_signal   SV40 poly(A) signal: SV40 polyadenylation signal
   4022..4038    -  protein_bind   lac operator: The lac repressor binds to the lac operator to inhibit transcription in E. coli. This inhibition can be relieved by adding lactose or isopropyl-β-D-thiogalactopyranoside (IPTG). lac repressor encoded by lacI
   4046..4076    -  promoter       lac promoter: promoter for the E. coli lac operon
   4091..4112    -  protein_bind   CAP binding site: CAP binding activates transcription in the presence of cAMP. E. coli catabolite activator protein
   4125..4217    -  CDS            lacI (fragment): lac repressor; lacI; The lac repressor binds to the lac operator to inhibit transcription in E. coli. This inhibition can be relieved by adding lactose or isopropyl-β-D-thiogalactopyranoside (IPTG).
   4400..4988    -  rep_origin     ori: high-copy-number ColE1/pMB1/pBR322/pUC origin of replication
   5159..6019    -  CDS            AmpR: β-lactamase; bla; confers resistance to ampicillin, carbenicillin, and related antibiotics
   6020..6124    -  promoter       AmpR promoter: bla
>Addgene plasmid #246125 | pCDNA-4TO-GAL4-DD-PHF13∆NTD | addgene full sequence | sequence record 492739 | Addgene NGS Result
GACGGATCGGGAGATCTCCCGATCCCCTATGGTGCACTCTCAGTACAATCTGCTCTGATGCCGCATAGTT
AAGCCAGTATCTGCTCCCTGCTTGTGTGTTGGAGGTCGCTGAGTAGTGCGCGAGCAAAATTTAAGCTACA
ACAAGGCAAGGCTTGACCGACAATTGCATGAAGAATCTGCTTAGGGTTAGGCGTTTTGCGCTGCTTCGCG
ATGTACGGGCCAGATATACGCGTTGACATTGATTATTGACTAGTTATTAATAGTAATCAATTACGGGGTC
ATTAGTTCATAGCCCATATATGGAGTTCCGCGTTACATAACTTACGGTAAATGGCCCGCCTGGCTGACCG
CCCAACGACCCCCGCCCATTGACGTCAATAATGACGTATGTTCCCATAGTAACGCCAATAGGGACTTTCC
ATTGACGTCAATGGGTGGAGTATTTACGGTAAACTGCCCACTTGGCAGTACATCAAGTGTATCATATGCC
AAGTACGCCCCCTATTGACGTCAATGACGGTAAATGGCCCGCCTGGCATTATGCCCAGTACATGACCTTA
TGGGACTTTCCTACTTGGCAGTACATCTACGTATTAGTCATCGCTATTACCATGGTGATGCGGTTTTGGC
AGTACATCAATGGGCGTGGATAGCGGTTTGACTCACGGGGATTTCCAAGTCTCCACCCCATTGACGTCAA
TGGGAGTTTGTTTTGGCACCAAAATCAACGGGACTTTCCAAAATGTCGTAACAACTCCGCCCCATTGACG
CAAATGGGCGGTAGGCGTGTACGGTGGGAGGTCTATATAAGCAGAGCTCTCCCTATCAGTGATAGAGATC
TCCCTATCAGTGATAGAGATCGTCGACGAGCTCGTTTAGTGAACCGTCAGATCGCCTGGAGACGCCATCC
ACGCTGTTTTGACCTCCATAGAAGACACCGGGACCGATCCAGCCTCCGGACTCTAGCGTTTAAACTTAAG
CTTGGTACCATGACTAGGGCACATCTGACAGAAGTGGAATCAAGGCTAGAAAGACTGGAACAGCTATTTC
TACTGATTTTTCCTCGAGAAGACCTTGACATGATTTTGAAAATGGATTCTTTACAGGATATAAAAGCATT
GTTAACAGGATTATTTGTACAAGATAATGTGAATAAAGATGCCGTCACAGATAGATTGGCTTCAGTGGAG
ACTGATATGCCTCTAACATTGAGACAGCATAGAATAAGTGCGACATCATCATCGGAAGAGAGTAGTAACA
AAGGTCAAAGACAGTTGACTGTATCGCGGAATTCCCGGGGATCCATGGACTCTGACTCTTGCGCCGCCGC
CTTCCACCCGGAGGAATACTCCCCCAGTTGCGAGGACGCGGGTTTCTCAGACATCGCGTCCTCAGTGCCC
TTGCCAGTCTCTGACCGCTGCTTTAGCCACCTGCAGCCTACTCTCTTGCAGCGAGCCAAGCCCAGTAACT
TCCTGCTGGACAGAAAGAAAACGGACAAGCTGAAGAAGAAGAAGAAGAGGAAGCGCAGGGACAGTGATGC
GCCTGGGAAAGAGGGGTACAGGGGGGGCTTGCTGAAGCTGGAAGCCGCTGACCCCTACGTGGAGACCCCC
ACGAGTCCCACCTTGCAGGATATCCCCCAGGCTCCCAGCGACCCCTGCTCGGGCTGGGACTCCGATACTC
CCTCGAGTGGATCTTGTGCCACTGTGTCACCTGATCAGGTCAAAGAAATAAAAACTGAAGGCAAACGGAC
TATCGTCCGGCAGGGAAAGCAGGTGGTGTTCCGAGATGAGGACAGCACTGGCAATGATGAGGACATCATG
GTGGACTCAGATGACGATTCCTGGGACCTCGTGACCTGCTTCTGCATGAAGCCATTTGCCGGCCGCCCCA
TGATCGAGTGTAATGAGTGCCACACCTGGATTCACCTGTCCTGTGCGAAAATCCGGAAATCCAATGTTCC
AGAAGTGTTTGTCTGCCAAAAGTGCCGGGACTCCAAGTTTGACATCCGCCGTTCCAACCGCTCGCGGACG
GGCTCCCGGAAGCTGTTCCTGGACTGAGGTACCGAGCTCGGATCCACTAGTCCAGTGTGGTGGAATTCTG
CAGATATCCAGCACAGTGGCGGCCGCTCGAGTCTAGAGGGCCCGTTTAAACCCGCTGATCAGCCTCGACT
GTGCCTTCTAGTTGCCAGCCATCTGTTGTTTGCCCCTCCCCCGTGCCTTCCTTGACCCTGGAAGGTGCCA
CTCCCACTGTCCTTTCCTAATAAAATGAGGAAATTGCATCGCATTGTCTGAGTAGGTGTCATTCTATTCT
GGGGGGTGGGGTGGGGCAGGACAGCAAGGGGGAGGATTGGGAAGACAATAGCAGGCATGCTGGGGATGCG
GTGGGCTCTATGGCTTCTGAGGCGGAAAGAACCAGCTGGGGCTCTAGGGGGTATCCCC
[124 nt withheld, positions 2439-2562]
C
[91 nt withheld, positions 2564-2654]
A
[49 nt withheld, positions 2656-2704]
CCTTTGACGTTGGAGTCCACGTTCTTT
[37 nt withheld, positions 2732-2768]
ACCCTATCTCGGTCTATTCTTTTGATTTATAAGGGATTTTGCCGATTTCGGCCTATTGGTTAAAAAATGA
GCTGATTTAACAAAAATTTAACGCGAATTAATTCTGTGGAATGTGTGTCAGTTAGGGTGTGGAAAGTCCC
CAGGCTCCCCAGCAGGCAGAAGTATGCAAAGCATGCATCTCAATTAGTCAGCAACCAGGTGTGGAAAGTC
CCCAGGCTCCCCAGCAGGCAGAAGTATGCAAAGCATGCATCTCAATTAGTCAGCAACCATAGTCCCGCCC
CTAACTCCGCCCATCCCGCCCCTAACTCCGCCCAGTTCCGCCCATTCTCCGCCCCATGGCTGACTAATTT
TTTTTATTTATGCAGAGGCCGAGGCCGCCTCTGCCTCTGAGCTATTCCAGAAGTAGTGAGGAGGCTTTTT
TGGAGGCCTAGGCTTTTGCAAAAAGCTCCCGGGAGCTTGTATATCCATTTTCGGATCTGATCAGCACGTG
TTGACAATTAATCATCGGCATAGTATATCGGCATAGTATAATACGACAAGGTGAGGAACTAAACCATGGC
CAAGTTGACCAGTGCCGTTCCGGTGCTCACCGCGCGCGACGTCGCCGGAGCGGTCGAGTTCTGGACCGAC
CGGCTCGGGTTCTCCCGGGACTTCGTGGAGGACGACTTCGCCGGTGTGGTCCGGGACGACGTGACCCTGT
TCATCAGCGCGGTCCAGGACCAGGTGGTGCCGGACAACACCCTGGCCTGGGTGTGGGTGCGCGGCCTGGA
CGAGCTGTACGCCGAGTGGTCGGAGGTCGTGTCCACGAACTTCCGGGACGCCTCCGGGCCGGCCATGACC
GAGATCGGCGAGCAGCCGTGGGGGCGGGAGTTCGCCCTGCGCGACCCGGCCGGCAACTGCGTGCACTTCG
TGGCCGAGGAGCAGGACTGACACGTGCTACGAGATTTCGATTCCACCGCCGCCTTCTATGAAAGGTTGGG
CTTCGGAATCGTTTTCCGGGACGCCGGCTGGATGATCCTCCAGCGCGGGGATCTCATGCTGGAGTTCTTC
GCCCACCCCAACTTGTTTATTGCAGCTTATAATGGTTACAAATAAAGCAATAGCATCACAAATTTCACAA
ATAAAGCATTTTTTTCACTGCATTCTAGTTGTGGTTTGTCCAAACTCATCAATGTATCTTATCATGTCTG
TATACCGTCGACCTCTAGCTAGAGCTTGGCGTAATCATGGTCATAGCTGTTTCCTGTGTGAAATTGTTAT
CCGCTCACAATTCCACACAACATACGAGCCGGAAGCATAAAGTGTAAAGCCTGGGGTGCCTAATGAGTGA
GCTAACTCACATTAATTGCGTTGCGCTCACTGCCCGCTTTCCAGTCGGGAAACCTGTCGTGCCAGCTGCA
TTAATGAATCGGCCAACGCGCGGGGAGAGGCGGTTTGCGTATTGGGCGCTCTTCCGCTTCCTCGCTCACT
GACTCGCTGCGCTCGGTCGTTCGGCTGCGGCGAGCGGTATCAGCTCACTCAAAGGCGGTAATACGGTTAT
CCACAGAATCAGGGGATAACGCAGGAAAGAACATGTGAGCAAAAGGCCAGCAAAAGGCCAGGAACCGTAA
AAAGGCCGCGTTGCTGGCGTTTTTCCATAGGCTCCGCCCCCCTGACGAGCATCACAAAAATCGACGCTCA
AGTCAGAGGTGGCGAAACCCGACAGGACTATAAAGATACCAGGCGTTTCCCCCTGGAAGCTCCCTCGTGC
GCTCTCCTGTTCCGACCCTGCCGCTTACCGGATACCTGTCCGCCTTTCTCCCTTCGGGAAGCGTGGCGCT
TTCTCATAGCTCACGCTGTAGGTATCTCAGTTCGGTGTAGGTCGTTCGCTCCAAGCTGGGCTGTGTGCAC
GAACCCCCCGTTCAGCCCGACCGCTGCGCCTTATCCGGTAACTATCGTCTTGAGTCCAACCCGGTAAGAC
ACGACTTATCGCCACTGGCAGCAGCCACTGGTAACAGGATTAGCAGAGCGAGGTATGTAGGCGGTGCTAC
AGAGTTCTTGAAGTGGTGGCCTAACTACGGCTACACTAGAAGAACAGTATTTGGTATCTGCGCTCTGCTG
AAGCCAGTTACCTTCGGAAAAAGAGTTGGTAGCTCTTGATCCGGCAAACAAACCACCGCTGGTAGCGGTG
GTTTTTTTGTTTGCAAGCAGCAGATTACGCGCAGAAAAAAAGGATCTCAAGAAGATCCTTTGATCTTTTC
TACGGGGTCTGACGCTCAGTGGAACGAAAACTCACGTTAAGGGATTTTGGTCATGAGATTATCAAAAAGG
ATCTTCACCTAGATCCTTTTAAATTAAAAATGAAGTTTTAAATCAATCTAAAGTATATATGAGTAAACTT
GGTCTGACAGTTACCAATGCTTAATCAGTGAGGCACCTATCTCAGCGATCTGTCTATTTCGTTCATCCAT
AGTTGCCTGACTCCCCGTCGTGTAGATAACTACGATACGGGAGGGCTTACCATCTGGCCCCAGTGCTGCA
ATGATACCGCGAGACCCACGCTCACCGGCTCCAGATTTATCAGCAATAAACCAGCCAGCCGGAAGGGCCG
AGCGCAGAAGTGGTCCTGCAACTTTATCCGCCTCCATCCAGTCTATTAATTGTTGCCGGGAAGCTAGAGT
AAGTAGTTCGCCAGTTAATAGTTTGCGCAACGTTGTTGCCATTGCTACAGGCATCGTGGTGTCACGCTCG
TCGTTTGGTATGGCTTCATTCAGCTCCGGTTCCCAACGATCAAGGCGAGTTACATGATCCCCCATGTTGT
GCAAAAAAGCGGTTAGCTCCTTCGGTCCTCCGATCGTTGTCAGAAGTAAGTTGGCCGCAGTGTTATCACT
CATGGTTATGGCAGCACTGCATAATTCTCTTACTGTCATGCCATCCGTAAGATGCTTTTCTGTGACTGGT
GAGTACTCAACCAAGTCATTCTGAGAATAGTGTATGCGGCGACCGAGTTGCTCTTGCCCGGCGTCAATAC
GGGATAATACCGCGCCACATAGCAGAACTTTAAAAGTGCTCATCATTGGAAAACGTTCTTCGGGGCGAAA
ACTCTCAAGGATCTTACCGCTGTTGAGATCCAGTTCGATGTAACCCACTCGTGCACCCAACTGATCTTCA
GCATCTTTTACTTTCACCAGCGTTTCTGGGTGAGCAAAAACAGGAAGGCAAAATGCCGCAAAAAAGGGAA
TAAGGGCGACACGGAAATGTTGAATACTCATACTCTTCCTTTTTCAATATTATTGAAGCATTTATCAGGG
TTATTGTCTCATGAGCGGATACATATTTGAATGTATTTAGAAAAATAAACAAATAGGGGTTCCGCGCACA
TTTCCCCGAAAAGTGCCACCTGACGTC
