>Addgene plasmid #246125 | pCDNA-4TO-GAL4-DD-PHF13∆NTD | depositor partial sequence | sequence record 483991 | Insert FWD
TTTAGCAGAGCTCTCCCTATCAGTGATAGAGATCTCCCTATCAGTGATAGAGATCGTCGACGAGCTCGTT
TAGTGAACCGTCAGATCGCCTGGAGACGCCATCCACGCTGTTTTGACCTCCATAGAAGACACCGGGACCG
ATCCAGCCTCCGGACTCTAGCGTTTAAACTTAAGCTTGGTACCATGACTAGGGCACATCTGACAGAAGTG
GAATCAAGGCTAGAAAGACTGGAACAGCTATTTCTACTGATTTTTCCTCGAGAAGACCTTGACATGATTT
TGAAAATGGATTCTTTACAGGATATAAAAGCATTGTTAACAGGATTATTTGTACAAGATAATGTGAATAA
AGATGCCGTCACAGATAGATTGGCTTCAGTGGAGACTGATATGCCTCTAACATTGAGACAGCATAGAATA
AGTGCGACATCATCATCGGAAGAGAGTAGTAACAAAGGTCAAAGACAGTTGACTGTATCGCGGAATTCCC
GGGGATCCATGGACTCTGACTCTTGCGCCGCCGCCTTCCACCCGGAGGAATACTCCCCCAGTTGCGAGGA
CGCGGGTTTCTCAGACATCGCGTCCTCAGTGCCCTTGCCAGTCTCTGACCGCTGCTTTAGCCACCTGCAG
CCTACTCTCTTGCAGCGAGCCAAGCCCAGTAACTTCCTGCTGGACAGAAAGAAAACGGACAAGCTGAAGA
AGAAGAAGAAGAGGAAGCGCAGGGACAGTGATGCGCCTGGGAAAGAGGGGTACAGGGGGGGCTTGCTGAA
GCTGGAAGCCGCTGACCCCTACGTGGAGACCCCCACGAGTCCCACCTTGCAGGATATCCCCCAGGCTCCC
AGCGACCCCTGCTCGGGCTGGGACTCCGATACTCCCTCGAGTGGATCTTGTGCCACTGTGTCACCTGATC
AGGTCAAAGAAATAAAAACTGAAGGCAAACGGACTATCGTCCGGCAGGGAAAGCAGGTGGTGTTCCGAGA
TGAGGACAGCACTGGCAATGATGAGGACATCATGGTGGACTCAGATGACGATTCCTGGGACCTCGTGACC
TGCTTCTGCATGAAGCCATTTGCCGGCCGCCCCATGATCGAGTGTAATGAGTGCCCACCTGGATTCACCT
GTCCTGTGCGAAATCCGGAAATCCATGTCCCAGAAGGGTTGTCTGCCAAAGTGCCGGGACTCCAGTTTGA
CATCCGCCGTTCAACCGC
