>Addgene plasmid #246125 | pCDNA-4TO-GAL4-DD-PHF13∆NTD | depositor partial sequence | sequence record 483992 | Insert RV
CGCTGTTTGACCTCCATGAAGACACCGGGACCGATCCAGCCTCCGGACTCTAGCGTTTAAACTTAAGCTT
GGTACCATGACTAGGGCACATCTGACAGAAGGGAATCAAGGCTAGAAAGACTGGAACAGCTATTTCTACT
GATTTTTCCTCGAGAAGACCTTGACATGATTTTGAAAATGGATTCTTTACAGGATATAAAAGCATTGTTA
ACAGGATTATTTGTACAAGATAATGTGAATAAAGATGCCGTCACAGATAGATTGGCTTCAGTGGAGACTG
ATATGCCTCTAACATTGAGACAGCATAGAATAAGTGCGACATCATCATCGGAAGAGAGTAGTAACAAAGG
TCAAAGACAGTTGACTGTATCGCGGAATTCCCGGGGATCCATGGACTCTGACTCTTGCGCCGCCGCCTTC
CACCCGGAGGAATACTCCCCCAGTTGCGAGGACGCGGGTTTCTCAGACATCGCGTCCTCAGTGCCCTTGC
CAGTCTCTGACCGCTGCTTTAGCCACCTGCAGCCTACTCTCTTGCAGCGAGCCAAGCCCAGTAACTTCCT
GCTGGACAGAAAGAAAACGGACAAGCTGAAGAAGAAGAAGAAGAGGAAGCGCAGGGACAGTGATGCGCCT
GGGAAAGAGGGGTACAGGGGGGGCTTGCTGAAGCTGGAAGCCGCTGACCCCTACGTGGAGACCCCCACGA
GTCCCACCTTGCAGGATATCCCCCAGGCTCCCAGCGACCCCTGCTCGGGCTGGGACTCCGATACTCCCTC
GAGTGGATCTTGTGCCACTGTGTCACCTGATCAGGTCAAAGAAATAAAAACTGAAGGCAAACGGACTATC
GTCCGGCAGGGAAAGCAGGTGGTGTTCCGAGATGAGGACAGCACTGGCAATGATGAGGACATCATGGTGG
ACTCAGATGACGATTCCTGGGACCTCGTGACCTGCTTCTGCATGAAGCCATTTGCCGGCCGCCCCATGAT
CGAGTGTAATGAGTGCCACACCTGGATTCACCTGTCCTGTGCGAAAATCCGGAAATCCAATGTCCCAGAA
GTGTTTGTCTGCCAAAAGTGCCGGGACTCCAAGTTTGACATCCGCCGTTCCAACCGCTCGCGGACGGGCT
CCCGGAAGCTGTTCCTGGACTGAGGTACCGAGCTCGGATCCACTAGTCCAGTGTGGTGGAATTCTGCAGA
TATCCAGCACAGTGGCGGCCGCTCGAGTCTAGAGGGCCCGTTAACCCGT
